>Addgene plasmid #205461 | TRE-UBC-HLA-E SCT-T2A-GFP | addgene full sequence | sequence record 409736 | Addgene NGS Result
GCCCGGCGTCAATACGGGATAATACCGCGCCACATAGCAGAACTTTAAAAGTGCTCATCATTGGAAAACG
TTCTTCGGGGCGAAAACTCTCAAGGATCTTACCGCTGTTGAGATCCAGTTCGATGTAACCCACTCGTGCA
CCCAACTGATCTTCAGCATCTTTTACTTTCACCAGCGTTTCTGGGTGAGCAAAAACAGGAAGGCAAAATG
CCGCAAAAAAGGGAATAAGGGCGACACGGAAATGTTGAATACTCATACTCTTCCTTTTTCAATATTATTG
AAGCATTTATCAGGGTTATTGTCTCATGAGCGGATACATATTTGAATGTATTTAGAAAAATAAACAAATA
GGGGTTCCGCGCACATTTCCCCGAAAAGTGCCACCTGACGTCGACGGATCGGGAGATCTCCCGATCCCCT
ATGGTGCACTCTCAGTACAATCTGCTCTGATGCCGCATAGTTAAGCCAGTATCTGCTCCCTGCTTGTGTG
TTGGAGGTCGCTGAGTAGTGCGCGAGCAAAATTTAAGCTACAACAAGGCAAGGCTTGACCGACAATTGCA
TGAAGAATCTGCTTAGGGTTAGGCGTTTTGCGCTGCTTCGCGATGTACGGGCCAGATATACGCGTTGACA
TTGATTATTGACTAGTTATTAATAGTAATCAATTACGGGGTCATTAGTTCATAGCCCATATATGGAGTTC
CGCGTTACATAACTTACGGTAAATGGCCCGCCTGGCTGACCGCCCAACGACCCCCGCCCATTGACGTCAA
TAATGACGTATGTTCCCATAGTAACGCCAATAGGGACTTTCCATTGACGTCAATGGGTGGAGTATTTACG
GTAAACTGCCCACTTGGCAGTACATCAAGTGTATCATATGCCAAGTACGCCCCCTATTGACGTCAATGAC
GGTAAATGGCCCGCCTGGCATTATGCCCAGTACATGACCTTATGGGACTTTCCTACTTGGCAGTACATCT
ACGTATTAGTCATCGCTATTACCATGGTGATGCGGTTTTGGCAGTACATCAATGGGCGTGGATAGCGGTT
TGACTCACGGGGATTTCCAAGTCTCCACCCCATTGACGTCAATGGGAGTTTGTTTTGGCACCAAAATCAA
CGGGACTTTCCAAAATGTCGTAACAACTCCGCCCCATTGACGCAAATGGGCGGTAGGCGTGTACGGTGGG
AGGTCTATATAAGCAGCGCGTTTTGCCTGTACTGGGTCTCTCTGGTTAGACCAGATCTGAGCCTGGGAGC
TCTCTGGCTAACTAGGGAACCCACTGCTTAAGCCTCAATAAAGCTTGCCTTGAGTGCTTCAAGTAGTGTG
TGCCCGTCTGTTGTGTGACTCTGGTAACTAGAGATCCCTCAGACCCTTTTAGTCAGTGTGGAAAATCTCT
AGCAGTGGCGCCCGAACAGGGACTTGAAAGCGAAAGGGAAACCAGAGGAGCTCTCTCGACGCAGGACTCG
GCTTGCTGAAGCGCGCACGGCAAGAGGCGAGGGGCGGCGACTGGTGAGTACGCCAAAAATTTTGACTAGC
GGAGGCTAGAAGGAGAGAGATGGGTGCGAGAGCGTCAGTATTAAGCGGGGGAGAATTAGATCGCGATGGG
AAAAAATTCGGTTAAGGCCAGGGGGAAAGAAAAAATATAAATTAAAACATATAGTATGGGCAAGCAGGGA
GCTAGAACGATTCGCAGTTAATCCTGGCCTGTTAGAAACATCAGAAGGCTGTAGACAAATACTGGGACAG
CTACAACCATCCCTTCAGACAGGATCAGAAGAACTTAGATCATTATATAATACAGTAGCAACCCTCTATT
GTGTGCATCAAAGGATAGAGATAAAAGACACCAAGGAAGCTTTAGACAAGATAGAGGAAGAGCAAAACAA
AAGTAAGACCACCGCACAGCAAGCGGCCGCTGATCTTCAGACCTGGAGGAGGAGATATGAGGGACAATTG
GAGAAGTGAATTATATAAATATAAAGTAGTAAAAATTGAACCATTAGGAGTAGCACCCACCAAGGCAAAG
AGAAGAGTGGTGCAGAGAGAAAAAAGAGCAGTGGGAATAGGAGCTTTGTTCCTTGGGTTCTTGGGAGCAG
CAGGAAGCACTATGGGCGCAGCGTCAATGACGCTGACGGTACAGGCCAGACAATTATTGTCTGGTATAGT
GCAGCAGCAGAACAATTTGCTGAGGGCTATTGAGGCGCAACAGCATCTGTTGCAACTCACAGTCTGGGGC
ATCAAGCAGCTCCAGGCAAGAATCCTGGCTGTGGAAAGATACCTAAAGGATCAACAGCTCCTGGGGATTT
GGGGTTGCTCTGGAAAACTCATTTGCACCACTGCTGTGCCTTGGAATGCTAGTTGGAGTAATAAATCTCT
GGAACAGATTTGGAATCACACGACCTGGATGGAGTGGGACAGAGAAATTAACAATTACACAAGCTTAATA
CACTCCTTAATTGAAGAATCGCAAAACCAGCAAGAAAAGAATGAACAAGAATTATTGGAATTAGATAAAT
GGGCAAGTTTGTGGAATTGGTTTAACATAACAAATTGGCTGTGGTATATAAAATTATTCATAATGATAGT
AGGAGGCTTGGTAGGTTTAAGAATAGTTTTTGCTGTACTTTCTATAGTGAATAGAGTTAGGCAGGGATAT
TCACCATTATCGTTTCAGACCCACCTCCCAACCCCGAGGGGACCCGACAGGCCCGAAGGAATAGAAGAAG
AAGGTGGAGAGAGAGACAGAGACAGATCCATTCGATTAGTGAACGGATCGGCACTGCGTGCGCCAATTCT
GCAGACAAATGGCAGTATTCATCCACAATTTTAAAAGAAAAGGGGGGATTGGGGGGTACAGTGCAGGGGA
AAGAATAGTAGACATAATAGCAACAGACATACAAACTAAAGAATTACAAAAACAAATTACAAAAATTCAA
AATTTTCGGGTTTATTACAGGGACAGCAGAGATCCAGTTTGGTTAATTCTAGTTTTACTCCCTATCAGTG
ATAGAGAACGTATGTCGAGTTTACTCCCTATCAGTGATAGAGAACGATGTCGAGTTTACTCCCTATCAGT
GATAGAGAACGTATGTCGAGTTTACTCCCTATCAGTGATAGAGAACGTATGTCGAGTTTACTCCCTATCA
GTGATAGAGAACGTATGTCGAGTTTATCCCTATCAGTGATAGAGAACGTATGTCGAGTTTACTCCCTATC
AGTGATAGAGAACGTATGTCGAGGTAGGCGTGTACGGTGGGAGGCCTATATAAGCAGAGCTCGTTTAGTG
AACCGTCAGATCGCCTGGAGAATTCGTTAACGGATCCTCTAGAGCTCAGCCTCGAGATTTAAATTTAATT
AACCCACCCAAGATCTGGCCTCCGCGCCGGGTTTTGGCGCCTCCCGCGGGCGCCCCCCTCCTCACGGCGA
GCGCTGCCACGTCAGACGAAGGGCGCAGCGAGCGTCCTGATCCTTCCGCCCGGACGCTCAGGACAGCGGC
CCGCTGCTCATAAGACTCGGCCTTAGAACCCCAGTATCAGCAGAAGGACATTTTAGGACGGGACTTGGGT
GACTCTAGGGCACTGGTTTTCTTTCCAGAGAGCGGAACAGGCGAGGAAAAGTAGTCCCTTCTCGGCGATT
CTGCGGAGGGATCTCCGTGGGGCGGTGAACGCCGATGATTATATAAGGACGCGCCGGGTGTGGCACAGCT
AGTTCCGTCGCAGCCGGGATTTGGGTCGCGGTTCTTGTTTGTGGATCGCTGTGATCGTCACTTGGTGAGT
AGCGGGCTGCTGGGCTGGCCGGGGCTTTCGTGGCCGCCGGGCCGCTCGGTGGGACGGAAGCGTGTGGAGA
GACCGCCAAGGGCTGTAGTCTGGGTCCGCGAGCAAGGTTGCCCTGAACTGGGGGTTGGGGGGAGCGCAGC
AAAATGGCGGCTGTTCCCGAGTCTTGAATGGAAGACGCTTGTGAGGCGGGCTGTGAGGTCGTTGAAACAA
GGTGGGGGGCATGGTGGGCGGCAAGAACCCAAGGTCTTGAGGCCTTCGCTAATGCGGGAAAGCTCTTATT
CGGGTGAGATGGGCTGGGGCACCATCTGGGGACCCTGACGTGAAGTTTGTCACTGACTGGAGAACTCGGT
TTGTCGTCTGTTGCGGGGGCGGCAGTTATGGCGGTGCCGTTGGGCAGTGCACCCGTACCTTTGGGAGCGC
GCGCCCTCGTCGTGTCGTGACGTCACCCGTTCTGTTGGCTTATAATGCAGGGTGGGGCCACCTGCCGGTA
GGTGTGCGGTAGGCTTTTCTCCGTCGCAGGACGCAGGGTTCGGGCCTAGGGTAGGCTCTCCTGAATCGAC
AGGCGCCGGACCTCTGGTGAGGGGAGGGATAAGTGAGGCGTCAGTTTCTTTGGTCGGTTTTATGTACCTA
TCTTCTTAAGTAGCTGAAGCTCCGGTTTTGAACTATGCGCTCGGGGTTGGCGAGTGTGTTTTGTGAAGTT
TTTTAGGCACCTTTTGAAATGTAATCATTTGGGTCAATATGTAATTTTCAGTGTTAGACTAGTAAATTGT
CCGCTAAATTCTGGCCGTTTTTGGCTTTTTTGTTAGACGAAGCTTGGTACCGAGCTCGGATCTCCACCCC
GTACCGGTTAACCCATGTCTCGCTCCGTGGCCTTAGCTGTGCTCGCGCTACTCTCTCTTTCTGGCCTGGA
GGCTGTGATGGCGCCGAGAACGCTAATACTAGGATGCGGTGCTAGCGGTGGTGGTGGTAGCGGAGGTGGA
GGCAGC
[297 nt withheld, positions 4767-5063]
GGCGGTGGTGGTTCCGGTGGAGGCGGTTCCGGAGGTGGTGGATCCGGTGGTGGAGGTAGTGGCTCCCACT
CCTTGAAGTATTTCCACACTTCCGTGTCCCGGCCCGGCCGCGGGGAGCCCCGCTTCATCTCTGTGGGCTA
CGTGGACGACACCCAGTTCGTGCGCTTCGACAACGACGCCGCGAGTCCGAGGATGGTGCCGCGGGCGCCG
TGGATGGAGCAGGAGGGGTCAGAGTATTGGGACCGGGAGACACGGAGCGCCAGGGACACCGCACAGATTT
TCCGAGTGAATCTGCGGACGCTGCGCGGCTGCTACAATCAGAGCGAGGCCGGGTCTCACACCCTGCAGTG
GATGCATGGCTGCGAGCTGGGGCCCGACGGGCGCTTCCTCCGCGGGTATGAACAGTTCGCCTACGACGGC
AAGGATTATCTCACCCTGAATGAGGACCTGCGCTCCTGGACCGCGGTGGACACGGCGGCTCAGATCTCCG
AGCAAAAGTCAAATGATGCCTCTGAGGCGGAGCACCAGAGAGCCTACCTGGAAGACACATGCGTGGAGTG
GCTCCACAAATACCTGGAGAAGGGGAAGGAGACGCTGCTTCACCTGGAGCCCCCAAAGACACACGTGACT
CACCACCCCATCTCTGACCATGAGGCCACCCTGAGGTGCTGGGCCCTGGGCTTCTACCCTGCGGAGATCA
CACTGACCTGGCAGCAGGATGGGGAGGGCCATACCCAGGACACGGAGCTCGTGGAGACCAGGCCTGCAGG
GGATGGAACCTTCCAGAAGTGGGCAGCTGTGGTGGTGCCTTCTGGAGAGGAGCAGAGATACACGTGCCAT
GTGCAGCATGAGGGGCTACCCGAGCCCGTCACCCTGAGATGGAAGCCGGCTTCCCAGCCCACCATCCCCA
TCGTGGGCATCATTGCTGGCCTGGTTCTCCTTGGATCTGTGGTCTCTGGAGCTGTGGTTGCTGCTGTGAT
ATGGAGGAAGAAGAGCTCAGGTGGAAAAGGAGGGAGCTACTCTAAGGCTGAGTGGAGCGACAGTGCCCAG
GGGTCTGAGTCTCACAGCTTGGGAGAGGGCAGAGGAAGTCTTCTAACATGCGGTGACGTGGAGGAGAATC
CCGGCCCTGTGGTGAGCAAGGGCGAGGAGCTGTTCACCGGGGTGGTGCCCATCCTGGTCGAGCTGGACGG
CGACGTAAACGGCCACAAGTTCAGCGTGTCCGGCGAGGGCGAGGGCGATGCCACCTACGGCAAGCTGACC
CTGAAGTTCATCTGCACCACCGGCAAGCTGCCCGTGCCCTGGCCCACCCTCGTGACCACCTTGACCTACG
GCGTGCAGTGCTTCGCCCGCTACCCCGACCACATGAAGCAGCACGACTTCTTCAAGTCCGCCATGCCCGA
AGGCTACGTCCAGGAGCGCACCATCTTCTTCAAGGACGACGGCAACTACAAGACCCGCGCCGAGGTGAAG
TTCGAGGGCGACACCCTGGTGAACCGCATCGAGCTGAAGGGCATCGACTTCAAGGAGGACGGCAACATCC
TGGGGCACAAGCTGGAGTACAACTACAACAGCCACAAGGTCTATATCACCGCCGACAAGCAGAAGAACGG
CATCAAGGTGAACTTCAAGACCCGCCACAACATCGAGGACGGCAGCGTGCAGCTCGCCGACCACTACCAG
CAGAACACCCCCATCGGCGACGGCCCCGTGCTGCTGCCCGACAACCACTACCTGAGCACCCAGTCCGCCC
TGAGCAAAGACCCCAACGAGAAGCGCGATCACATGGTCCTGCTGGAGTTCGTGACCGCCGCCGGGATCAC
TCTCGGCATGGACGAGCTGTACAAGTAATGTACAAGTAAAGCGGCCGCGACTCTAGTCCCTCCCAATTCG
ATATCAAGCTTATCGATAATCAACCTCTGGATTACAAAATTTGTGAAAGATTGACTGGTATTCTTAACTA
TGTTGCTCCTTTTACGCTATGTGGATACGCTGCTTTAATGCCTTTGTATCATGCTATTGCTTCCCGTATG
GCTTTCATTTTCTCCTCCTTGTATAAATCCTGGTTGCTGTCTCTTTATGAGGAGTTGTGGCCCGTTGTCA
GGCAACGTGGCGTGGTGTGCACTGTGTTTGCTGACGCAACCCCCACTGGTTGGGGCATTGCCACCACCTG
TCAGCTCCTTTCCGGGACTTTCGCTTTCCCCCTCCCTATTGCCACGGCGGAACTCATCGCCGCCTGCCTT
GCCCGCTGCTGGACAGGGGCTCGGCTGTTGGGCACTGACAATTCCGTGGTGTTGTCGGGGAAATCATCGT
CCTTTCCTTGGCTGCTCGCCTGTGTTGCCACCTGGATTCTGCGCGGGACGTCCTTCTGCTACGTCCCTTC
GGCCCTCAATCCAGCGGACCTTCCTTCCCGCGGCCTGCTGCCGGCTCTGCGGCCTCTTCCGCGTCTTCGC
CTTCGCCCTCAGACGAGTCGGATCTCCCTTTGGGCCGCCTCCCCGCATCGATACCGTCGACCTCGATCGA
GACCTAGAAAAACATGGAGCAATCACAAGTAGCAATACAGCAGCTACCAATGCTGATTGTGCCTGGCTAG
AAGCACAAGAGGAGGAGGAGGTGGGTTTTCCAGTCACACCTCAGGTACCTTTAAGACCAATGACTTACAA
GGCAGCTGTAGATCTTAGCCACTTTTTAAAAGAAAAGGGGGGACTGGAAGGGCTAATTCACTCCCAACGA
AGACAAGATATCCTTGATCTGTGGATCTACCACACACAAGGCTACTTCCCTGATTGGCAGAACTACACAC
CAGGGCCAGGGATCAGATATCCACTGACCTTTGGATGGTGCTACAAGCTAGTACCAGTTGAGCAAGAGAA
GGTAGAAGAAGCCAATGAAGGAGAGAACACCCGCTTGTTACACCCTGTGAGCCTGCATGGGATGGATGAC
CCGGAGAGAGAAGTATTAGAGTGGAGGTTTGACAGCCGCCTAGCATTTCATCACATGGCCCGAGAGCTGC
ATCCGGACTGTACTGGGTCTCTCTGGTTAGACCAGATCTGAGCCTGGGAGCTCTCTGGCTAACTAGGGAA
CCCACTGCTTAAGCCTCAATAAAGCTTGCCTTGAGTGCTTCAAGTAGTGTGTGCCCGTCTGTTGTGTGAC
TCTGGTAACTAGAGATCCCTCAGACCCTTTTAGTCAGTGTGGAAAATCTCTAGCAGGGCCCGTTTAAACC
CGCTGATCAGCCTCGACTGTGCCTTCTAGTTGCCAGCCATCTGTTGTTTGCCCCTCCCCCGTGCCTTCCT
TGACCCTGGAAGGTGCCACTCCCACTGTCCTTTCCTAATAAAATGAGGAAATTGCATCGCATTGTCTGAG
TAGGTGTCATTCTATTCTGGGGGGTGGGGTGGGGCAGGACAGCAAGGGGGAGGATTGGGAAGACAATAGC
AGGCATGCTGGGGATGCGGTGGGCTCTATGGCTTCTGAGGCGGAAAGAACCAGCTGGGGCTCTAGGGGGT
ATCCCC
[124 nt withheld, positions 8570-8693]
C
[91 nt withheld, positions 8695-8785]
A
[49 nt withheld, positions 8787-8835]
CCTTTGACGTTGGAGTCCACGTTCTTT
[37 nt withheld, positions 8863-8899]
ACCCTATCTCGGTCTATTCTTTTGATTTATAAGGGATTTTGCCGATTTCGGCCTATTGGTTAAAAAATGA
GCTGATTTAACAAAAATTTAACGCGAATTAATTCTGTGGAATGTGTGTCAGTTAGGGTGTGGAAAGTCCC
CAGGCTCCCCAGCAGGCAGAAGTATGCAAAGCATGCATCTCAATTAGTCAGCAACCAGGTGTGGAAAGTC
CCCAGGCTCCCCAGCAGGCAGAAGTATGCAAAGCATGCATCTCAATTAGTCAGCAACCATAGTCCCGCCC
CTAACTCCGCCCATCCCGCCCCTAACTCCGCCCAGTTCCGCCCATTCTCCGCCCCATGGCTGACTAATTT
TTTTTATTTATGCAGAGGCCGAGGCCGCCTCTGCCTCTGAGCTATTCCAGAAGTAGTGAGGAGGCTTTTT
TGGAGGCCTAGGCTTTTGCAAAAAGCTCCCGGGAGCTTGTATATCCATTTTCGGATCTGATCAGCACGTG
TTGACAATTAATCATCGGCATAGTATATCGGCATAGTATAATACGACAAGGTGAGGAACTAAACCATGGC
CAAGTTGACCAGTGCCGTTCCGGTGCTCACCGCGCGCGACGTCGCCGGAGCGGTCGAGTTCTGGACCGAC
CGGCTCGGGTTCTCCCGGGACTTCGTGGAGGACGACTTCGCCGGTGTGGTCCGGGACGACGTGACCCTGT
TCATCAGCGCGGTCCAGGACCAGGTGGTGCCGGACAACACCCTGGCCTGGGTGTGGGTGCGCGGCCTGGA
CGAGCTGTACGCCGAGTGGTCGGAGGTCGTGTCCACGAACTTCCGGGACGCCTCCGGGCCGGCCATGACC
GAGATCGGCGAGCAGCCGTGGGGGCGGGAGTTCGCCCTGCGCGACCCGGCCGGCAACTGCGTGCACTTCG
TGGCCGAGGAGCAGGACTGACACGTGCTACGAGATTTCGATTCCACCGCCGCCTTCTATGAAAGGTTGGG
CTTCGGAATCGTTTTCCGGGACGCCGGCTGGATGATCCTCCAGCGCGGGGATCTCATGCTGGAGTTCTTC
GCCCACCCCAACTTGTTTATTGCAGCTTATAATGGTTACAAATAAAGCAATAGCATCACAAATTTCACAA
ATAAAGCATTTTTTTCACTGCATTCTAGTTGTGGTTTGTCCAAACTCATCAATGTATCTTATCATGTCTG
TATACCGTCGACCTCTAGCTAGAGCTTGGCGTAATCATGGTCATAGCTGTTTCCTGTGTGAAATTGTTAT
CCGCTCACAATTCCACACAACATACGAGCCGGAAGCATAAAGTGTAAAGCCTGGGGTGCCTAATGAGTGA
GCTAACTCACATTAATTGCGTTGCGCTCACTGCCCGCTTTCCAGTCGGGAAACCTGTCGTGCCAGCTGCA
TTAATGAATCGGCCAACGCGCGGGGAGAGGCGGTTTGCGTATTGGGCGCTCTTCCGCTTCCTCGCTCACT
GACTCGCTGCGCTCGGTCGTTCGGCTGCGGCGAGCGGTATCAGCTCACTCAAAGGCGGTAATACGGTTAT
CCACAGAATCAGGGGATAACGCAGGAAAGAACATGTGAGCAAAAGGCCAGCAAAAGGCCAGGAACCGTAA
AAAGGCCGCGTTGCTGGCGTTTTTCCATAGGCTCCGCCCCCCTGACGAGCATCACAAAAATCGACGCTCA
AGTCAGAGGTGGCGAAACCCGACAGGACTATAAAGATACCAGGCGTTTCCCCCTGGAAGCTCCCTCGTGC
GCTCTCCTGTTCCGACCCTGCCGCTTACCGGATACCTGTCCGCCTTTCTCCCTTCGGGAAGCGTGGCGCT
TTCTCATAGCTCACGCTGTAGGTATCTCAGTTCGGTGTAGGTCGTTCGCTCCAAGCTGGGCTGTGTGCAC
GAACCCCCCGTTCAGCCCGACCGCTGCGCCTTATCCGGTAACTATCGTCTTGAGTCCAACCCGGTAAGAC
ACGACTTATCGCCACTGGCAGCAGCCACTGGTAACAGGATTAGCAGAGCGAGGTATGTAGGCGGTGCTAC
AGAGTTCTTGAAGTGGTGGCCTAACTACGGCTACACTAGAAGAACAGTATTTGGTATCTGCGCTCTGCTG
AAGCCAGTTACCTTCGGAAAAAGAGTTGGTAGCTCTTGATCCGGCAAACAAACCACCGCTGGTAGCGGTG
GTTTTTTTGTTTGCAAGCAGCAGATTACGCGCAGAAAAAAAGGATCTCAAGAAGATCCTTTGATCTTTTC
TACGGGGTCTGACGCTCAGTGGAACGAAAACTCACGTTAAGGGATTTTGGTCATGAGATTATCAAAAAGG
ATCTTCACCTAGATCCTTTTAAATTAAAAATGAAGTTTTAAATCAATCTAAAGTATATATGAGTAAACTT
GGTCTGACAGTTACCAATGCTTAATCAGTGAGGCACCTATCTCAGCGATCTGTCTATTTCGTTCATCCAT
AGTTGCCTGACTCCCCGTCGTGTAGATAACTACGATACGGGAGGGCTTACCATCTGGCCCCAGTGCTGCA
ATGATACCGCGAGACCCACGCTCACCGGCTCCAGATTTATCAGCAATAAACCAGCCAGCCGGAAGGGCCG
AGCGCAGAAGTGGTCCTGCAACTTTATCCGCCTCCATCCAGTCTATTAATTGTTGCCGGGAAGCTAGAGT
AAGTAGTTCGCCAGTTAATAGTTTGCGCAACGTTGTTGCCATTGCTACAGGCATCGTGGTGTCACGCTCG
TCGTTTGGTATGGCTTCATTCAGCTCCGGTTCCCAACGATCAAGGCGAGTTACATGATCCCCCATGTTGT
GCAAAAAAGCGGTTAGCTCCTTCGGTCCTCCGATCGTTGTCAGAAGTAAGTTGGCCGCAGTGTTATCACT
CATGGTTATGGCAGCACTGCATAATTCTCTTACTGTCATGCCATCCGTAAGATGCTTTTCTGTGACTGGT
GAGTACTCAACCAAGTCATTCTGAGAATAGTGTATGCGGCGACCGAGTTGCTCTT
Features (pLannotate 1.2.2; 34 found; start..end, strand, type, name):
    257..361     -  promoter       AmpR promoter: bla
    420..472     -  misc_feature   bom (fragment): basis of mobility region from pBR322
    627..1006    +  enhancer       CMV enhancer: human cytomegalovirus immediate early enhancer
   1007..1206    +  promoter       CMV promoter: human cytomegalovirus (CMV) immediate early promoter
   1224..1404    +  LTR            5' LTR (truncated): truncated 5' long terminal repeat (LTR) from HIV-1
   1451..1576    +  misc_feature   HIV-1 Ψ: packaging signal of human immunodeficiency virus type 1
   1560..1923    +  CDS            HIV-1 gag (fragment): gag protein from human immunodeficiency virus 1; gag
   2069..2302    +  misc_feature   RRE: The Rev response element (RRE) of HIV-1 allows for Rev-dependent mRNA export from the nucleus to the cytoplasm.
   2679..2779    +  CDS            Rev (fragment): human immunodeficiency virus 1 (HIV-1) Rev protein; rev; enhances nuclear export of unspliced and incompletely spliced viral mRNAs
   2829..2946    +  misc_feature   cPPT/CTS: central polypurine tract and central termination sequence of HIV-1
   2994..3305    +  promoter       tight TRE promoter: Tet-responsive promoter PTight, consisting of seven tet operator sequences followed by the minimal CMV promoter
   3377..4588    +  promoter       UbC promoter: human ubiquitin C promoter
   4635..5063    +  CDS            B2M (sequence partly withheld): B2MG_HUMAN - Experimental evidence at protein level: Swiss-Prot protein existence level 1. Component of the class I major histocompatibility complex (MHC). Involved in the presentation of peptide antigens to the immune system. Exogenously applied M.tuberculosis EsxA or EsxA-EsxB (or EsxA expressed in host) binds B2M and decreases its export to the cell surface (total protein levels do not change), probably leading to defects in class I antigen presentation (PubMed:25356553). From Homo sapiens (Human).
   5127..6134    +  CDS            HLA-E (fragment): HLAE_HUMAN - Also known as HLA-6.2, HLAE. Experimental evidence at protein level: Swiss-Prot protein existence level 1. (Microbial infection) Upon SARS-CoV-2 infection, may contribute to functional exhaustion of cytotoxic NK cells and CD8- positive T cells (PubMed:32859121). Binds SARS-CoV-2 S/Spike protein S1-derived peptide (LQPRTFLL) expressed on the surface of lung epithelial cells, inducing NK cell exhaustion and dampening antiviral immune surveillance (PubMed:32859121). From Homo sapiens (Human).
   6193..6911    +  CDS            EmGFP (fragment): Emerald GFP mammalian codon-optimized
   6948..6971    +  misc_feature   MCS (fragment): pBluescript multiple cloning site
   6971..7559    +  misc_feature   WPRE: woodchuck hepatitis virus posttranscriptional regulatory element
   7560..7579    +  misc_feature   MCS (fragment): pBluescript multiple cloning site
   7581..8081    +  CDS            nef (fragment): NEF_HV1LA - Experimental evidence at protein level: Swiss-Prot protein existence level 1. Extracellular Nef protein targets CD4(+) T-lymphocytes for apoptosis by interacting with CXCR4 surface receptors. From Human immunodeficiency virus type 1 group M subtype B (isolate Lai) (HIV-1).
   8088..8268    +  LTR            5' LTR (truncated): truncated 5' long terminal repeat (LTR) from HIV-1
   8300..8524    +  polyA_signal   bGH poly(A) signal: bovine growth hormone polyadenylation signal
   8528..8549    +  promoter       SV40 promoter (fragment): SV40 enhancer and early promoter
   8570..8998    +  rep_origin     f1 ori (sequence partly withheld): f1 bacteriophage origin of replication; arrow indicates direction of (+) strand synthesis
   9012..9341    +  promoter       SV40 promoter: SV40 enhancer and early promoter
   9389..9436    +  promoter       EM7 promoter: synthetic bacterial promoter&nbsp
   9455..9829    +  CDS            BleoR: antibiotic-binding protein; Sh ble from Streptoalloteichus hindustanus; confers resistance to bleomycin, phleomycin, and Zeocin™
   9839..9964    +  CDS            ble (fragment): BLE_KLEPN - Experimental evidence at protein level: Swiss-Prot protein existence level 1. Binding protein with a strong affinity to the bleomycin family of antibiotics. Binds to CL990; an antimitotic-antibiotic compound. From Klebsiella pneumoniae.
   9959..10080   +  polyA_signal   SV40 poly(A) signal: SV40 polyadenylation signal
  10151..10173   -  protein_bind   lac operator (fragment): The lac repressor binds to the lac operator to inhibit transcription in E. coli. This inhibition can be relieved by adding lactose or isopropyl-β-D-thiogalactopyranoside (IPTG). lac repressor encoded by lacI
  10177..10207   -  promoter       lac promoter: promoter for the E. coli lac operon
  10222..10243   -  protein_bind   CAP binding site: CAP binding activates transcription in the presence of cAMP. E. coli catabolite activator protein
  10256..10348   -  CDS            lacI (fragment): lac repressor; lacI; The lac repressor binds to the lac operator to inhibit transcription in E. coli. This inhibition can be relieved by adding lactose or isopropyl-β-D-thiogalactopyranoside (IPTG).
  10531..11119   -  rep_origin     ori: high-copy-number ColE1/pMB1/pBR322/pUC origin of replication
  11290..256     -  CDS            AmpR (across the origin): β-lactamase; bla; confers resistance to ampicillin, carbenicillin, and related antibiotics
