[The description below was written by a language model from this plasmid's Addgene catalogue record and pLannotate feature annotations shown in this document.]
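Description:
TRE-UBC-HLA-E SCT-T2A-GFP is an HIV-1-based lentiviral transfer plasmid built on the pCW backbone for expressing an HLA-E single-chain trimer (SCT) in mammalian cells. It is maintained in E. coli as a high-copy plasmid through a ColE1/pUC-type origin with ampicillin resistance. The backbone also carries an f1 origin and an SV40/EM7-driven bleomycin/Zeocin resistance cassette that lies outside the LTRs and so would not be packaged into virus. A CMV enhancer/promoter fused to a truncated 5' LTR drives production of the viral genomic RNA. This is followed by the Ψ packaging signal with a partial gag sequence, the RRE for Rev-dependent nuclear export, and the cPPT/CTS. A WPRE sits after the payload to enhance transcript expression, and the truncated LTR annotated at the 3' end is followed by a bGH polyadenylation signal.

The annotated payload starts with a tight Tet-responsive promoter retained from pCW, immediately followed by the human ubiquitin C promoter, which the record lists as the promoter for the insert. No tet transactivator is annotated, and the record does not say whether the TRE has any functional role. The open reading frame has human β2-microglobulin placed ahead of an HLA-E heavy-chain fragment, consistent with a single-chain design in which the MHC components are fused into one polypeptide. The presented peptide and the linkers are not annotated. According to the construct name, a T2A self-cleaving peptide links this fusion to a GFP (annotated as Emerald GFP), so fluorescence marks transduced cells and serves as the listed selectable marker. The associated publication concerns engineering human pluripotent stem cell lines to evade xenogeneic transplantation barriers. HLA-E is a non-classical class I molecule that engages inhibitory receptors on NK cells.
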