Addgene plasmid #205461: TRE-UBC-HLA-E SCT-T2A-GFP
Purpose: lentiviral plasmid for expression of HLA-E SCT
Depositing lab: Deepta Bhattacharya. Depositing organization: University of Arizona. Publication: Engineering human pluripotent stem cell lines to evade xenogeneic transplantation barriers. Pizzato HA, Alonso-Guallart P, Woods J, Connelly JP, Fehniger TA, Atkinson JP, Pruett-Miller SM, Monsma FJ Jr, Bhattacharya D. Stem Cell Reports. 2023 Dec 22:S2213-6711(23)00496-4. doi: 10.1016/j.stemcr.2023.12.003. PubMed 38215755.
Backbone
  Vector backbone: pCW
  Vector type: Mammalian Expression
  Selectable markers: GFP
Growth in bacteria
  Bacterial resistance: Ampicillin, 100 μg/mL
  Growth temperature: 37°C
  Growth strain: DH5alpha
  Copy number: High Copy
Gene/Insert
  Gene/Insert name: HLA-E SCT
  Species: H. sapiens (human)
  Entrez Gene: HLA-E (a.k.a. HLA-6.2, QA1)
  Promoter: UBC
  Cloning method: Gibson Cloning
Terms and licenses: Academic/Nonprofit Terms; Industry Terms: Not Available to Industry
Depositor comments: Please visit https://www.biorxiv.org/content/10.1101/2023.06.27.546594v1 for bioRxiv preprint.
How to cite: TRE-UBC-HLA-E SCT-T2A-GFP was a gift from Deepta Bhattacharya (Addgene plasmid # 205461 ; http://n2t.net/addgene:205461 ; RRID:Addgene_205461)
